Addgene plasmid #119244: pJMP1069
Purpose: rfp "test" strain
Depositing lab: Carol Gross & Jason Peters & Oren Rosenberg. Depositing organization: University of California, San Francisco (UCSF). Publication: Enabling genetic analysis of diverse bacteria with Mobile-CRISPRi. Peters JM, Koo BM, Patino R, Heussler GE, Hearne CC, Qu J, Inclan YF, Hawkins JS, Lu CHS, Silvis MR, Harden MM, Osadnik H, Peters JE, Engel JN, Dutton RJ, Grossman AD, Gross CA, Rosenberg OS. Nat Microbiol. 2019 Jan 7. pii: 10.1038/s41564-018-0327-z. doi: 10.1038/s41564-018-0327-z. PubMed 30617347.
Backbone
  Vector backbone: R6Kgamma
  Vector type: Bacterial Expression
  Selectable markers: Trimethoprim
Growth in bacteria
  Bacterial resistance: Ampicillin, 100 μg/mL
  Growth temperature: 37°C
  Growth strain: BW25141
  Copy number: High Copy
Gene/Insert
  Gene/Insert name: sgRNA NT1/RR1 (rfp)
  gRNA/shRNA sequence: AACTTTCAGTTTAGCGGTCT
  Mutation: D10A and H840A
  Cloning method: Gibson Cloning
Terms and licenses: Academic/Nonprofit Terms; Industry Terms: Not Available to Industry
How to cite: pJMP1069 was a gift from Carol Gross & Jason Peters & Oren Rosenberg (Addgene plasmid # 119244 ; http://n2t.net/addgene:119244 ; RRID:Addgene_119244)
