[The description below was written by a language model from this plasmid's Addgene catalogue record and pLannotate feature annotations shown in this document.]
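Description:
pJMP1069 is an 11.5 kb Mobile-CRISPRi bacterial vector built on an R6Kγ backbone, catalogued as the rfp "test" strain construct. The R6K γ origin replicates only in hosts that supply the pi initiator protein, so the plasmid is maintained in a pir+ E. coli strain under ampicillin selection (AmpR with its native promoter) and behaves as a suicide vector elsewhere. An IncP oriT lets it be mobilised by conjugation into recipient bacteria. Several short annotated fragments (rop, bom, lacZα, CmR, lacI, λ integrase) appear to be cloning remnants rather than functional parts.

The payload sits between the Tn7R and Tn7L ends of a mini-Tn7 element, so with Tn7 transposase supplied in trans, which is not encoded here, the cassette can insert into the recipient chromosome. Within the transposon are:

- A trimethoprim resistance gene (dhfrIIb-type TpR) driven by the class 1 integron Pc promoter. It is flanked by FRT sites, allowing FLP-mediated removal of the marker after integration.
- An mRFP1 reporter downstream of a fragment matching the constitutive J23119 promoter.
- An sgRNA cassette in which a trc promoter drives an rfp-targeting spacer, annotated as a short mRFP1 match, fused to the S. pyogenes guide scaffold.
- Catalytically dead S. pyogenes Cas9 (D10A, H840A) with a C-terminal 3xMyc tag. It is expressed from the araBAD promoter via a T7 gene 10 RBS, with araC encoded divergently for arabinose regulation.
- Lambda t0 and rrnB T1 terminators that insulate the units.

Because target, guide and dCas9 travel together, loss of red fluorescence reports knockdown. This makes the construct a self-contained test of CRISPRi efficacy in a new bacterial host.
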