Features (pLannotate 1.2.2; 33 found; start..end, strand, type, name):
     58..918     -  CDS            AmpR: β-lactamase; bla; confers resistance to ampicillin, carbenicillin, and related antibiotics
    919..1023    -  promoter       AmpR promoter: bla
   1118..1153    +  CDS            rop (fragment): Rop protein, which maintains plasmids at low copy number; rop
   1255..1354    +  misc_feature   bom (fragment): basis of mobility region from pBR322
   1360..1428    -  CDS            lacZα (fragment): LacZα fragment of β-galactosidase; lacZ fragment
   1500..1698    -  mobile_element Tn7R (fragment): mini-Tn7 element (right end of the Tn7 transposon) Tn7
   1702..1726    -  misc_feature   MCS (fragment): pBluescript multiple cloning site
   1747..1841    +  terminator     lambda t0 terminator: transcription terminator from phage lambda
   1851..1880    +  CDS            CmR (fragment): chloramphenicol acetyltransferase confers resistance to chloramphenicol
   1944..2030    +  terminator     rrnB T1 terminator: Escherichia coli rrnB; transcription terminator T1 from the E. coli rrnB gene
   2095..2128    +  protein_bind   FRT (minimal): supports FLP-mediated excision but not integration (Turan and Bode, 2011) FLP recombinase from the Saccharomyces cerevisiae 2μ plasmid
   2196..2432    -  CDS            TpR: E. coli plasmid-associated dihydrofolate reductase; dhfrIIb from plasmid R388; confers resistance to trimethoprim
   2514..2580    -  ncRNA          AAC AAD leader (fragment): Accession: RF02912 - putative aminoglycoside riboswitch / attI site
   2758..2786    -  promoter       Pc promoter: intI1 (promoter lies within the coding sequence); class 1 integron promoter
   2877..2924    +  protein_bind   FRT: FLP-mediated recombination occurs in the 8-bp core sequence TCTAGAAA (Turan and Bode, 2011). FLP recombinase from the Saccharomyces cerevisiae 2μ plasmid
   3062..3739    -  CDS            mRFP1: monomeric derivative of DsRed (Campbell et al., 2002)
   3772..3801    -  promoter       J23119(SpeI) promoter (fragment): bacterial promoter (Registry of Standard Biological Parts BBa J23119) modified to end with an SpeI site
   3802..3825    -  promoter       lacIq promoter (fragment): lacI (mutant); In the lacIq allele, a single base change in the promoter boosts expression of the lacI gene about 10-fold.
   3976..4043    -  misc_RNA       tracrRNA (fragment): trans-activating CRISPR RNA for the Streptococcus pyogenes CRISPR/Cas9 system
   4061..4081    +  CDS            mRFP1 (fragment): monomeric derivative of DsRed (Campbell et al., 2002)
   4087..4116    -  promoter       trc promoter: strong E. coli promoter; hybrid between the trp and lac UV5 promoters
   4202..4288    -  ncRNA          Thr leader (fragment): Accession: RF00506 - Threonine operon leader
   4538..5416    -  CDS            araC: L-arabinose regulatory protein; araC
   5443..5727    +  promoter       araBAD promoter: araBAD; promoter of the L-arabinose operon of E. coli; the araC regulatory gene is transcribed in the opposite direction (Guzman et al., 1995)
   5754..5776    +  RBS            RBS: efficient ribosome binding site from bacteriophage T7 gene 10 (Olins and Rangwala, 1989)
   5788..9891    +  CDS            dCas9: catalytically dead mutant of the Cas9 endonuclease from the Streptococcus pyogenes Type II CRISPR/Cas system RNA-guided DNA-binding protein that lacks endonuclease activity due to the D10A mutation in the RuvC catalytic domain and the H840A mutation in the HNH catalytic domain
   9901..9990    +  CDS            3xMyc: 3 tandem Myc epitope tags
  10146..10311   -  mobile_element Tn7L: mini-Tn7 element (left end of the Tn7 transposon) Tn7
  10344..10398   -  CDS            lacI (fragment): lac repressor; lacI; The lac repressor binds to the lac operator to inhibit transcription in E. coli. This inhibition can be relieved by adding lactose or isopropyl-β-D-thiogalactopyranoside (IPTG).
  10470..10578   -  oriT           oriT: incP origin of transfer
  10797..10836   -  CDS            λ integrase (fragment): integrase from phage λ; int
  10847..11235   -  rep_origin     R6K γ ori: γ replication origin from E. coli plasmid R6K; requires the R6K initiator protein pi for replication
  11338..11363   -  CDS            bla(M) (fragment): β-lactamase lacking the signal sequence; bla(M); allows cytosolic expression of β-lactamase
>Addgene plasmid #119244 | pJMP1069 | addgene full sequence | sequence record 232156 | Addgene NGS Result
TTAAAAATGAAGTTTTAAATCAATCTAAAGTATATATGAGTAAACTTGGTCTGACAGTTACCAATGCTTA
ATCAGTGAGGCACCTATCTCAGCGATCTGTCTATTTCGTTCATCCATAGTTGCCTGACTCCCCGTCGTGT
AGATAACTACGATACGGGAGGGCTTACCATCTGGCCCCAGTGCTGCAATGATACCGCGGGACCCACGCTC
ACCGGCTCCAGATTTATCAGCAATAAACCAGCCAGCCGGAAGGGCCGAGCGCAGAAGTGGTCCTGCAACT
TTATCCGCCTCCATCCAGTCTATTAATTGTTGCCGGGAAGCTAGAGTAAGTAGTTCGCCAGTTAATAGTT
TGCGCAACGTTGTTGCCATTGCTACAGGCATCGTGGTGTCACGCTCGTCGTTTGGTATGGCTTCATTCAG
CTCCGGTTCCCAACGATCAAGGCGAGTTACATGATCCCCCATGTTGTGCAAAAAAGCGGTTAGCTCCTTC
GGTCCTCCGATCGTTGTCAGAAGTAAGTTGGCCGCAGTGTTATCACTCATGGTTATGGCAGCACTGCATA
ATTCTCTTACTGTCATGCCATCCGTAAGATGCTTTTCTGTGACTGGTGAGTACTCAACCAAGTCATTCTG
AGAATAGTGTATGCGGCGACCGAGTTGCTCTTGCCCGGCGTCAATACGGGATAATACCGCGCCACATAGC
AGAACTTTAAAAGTGCTCATCATTGGAAAACGTTCTTCGGGGCGAAAACTCTCAAGGATCTTACCGCTGT
TGAGATCCAGTTCGATGTAACCCACTCGTGCACCCAACTGATCTTCAGCATCTTTTACTTTCACCAGCGT
TTCTGGGTGAGCAAAAACAGGAAGGCAAAATGCCGCAAAAAAGGGAATAAGGGCGACACGGAAATGTTGA
ATACTCATACTCTTCCTTTTTCAATATTATTGAAGCATTTATCAGGGTTATTGTCTCATGAGCGGATACA
TATTTGAATGTATTTAGAAAAATAAACAAATAGGGGTTCCGCGCACATTTCCCCGAAAAGTGCCACCTGA
CGTCTAAGAAACCATTATTATCATGACATTAACCTATAAAAATAGGCGTATCACGAGGCCCTTTCGTCTC
GCGCGTTTCGGTGACGACGGTGAAAACCTCTGACACATGCAGCTCCCGGAGACGGTCACAGCTTGTCTGT
AAGCGGATGCCGGGAGCAGACAAGCCCGTCAGGGCGCGTCAGCGGGTGTTGGCGGGTGTCGGGGCTGGCT
TAACTATGCGGCATCAGAGCAGATTGTACTGAGAGTGCACCATATGCGGTGTGAAATACCGCACAGATGC
GTAAGGAGAAAATACCGCATCAGGCGCCATTCGCCATTCAGGCTGCGCAACTGTTGGGAAGGGCGATCGG
TGCGGGCCTCTTCGCTATTACGCCAGCTAGAGGACCAGCCGCGTAACCTGGCAAAATCGGTTACGGTTGA
GTAATAAATGGATGCCCTGCGTAAGCAGGTGTGGGCGGACAATAAAGTCTTAAACTGAACAAAATAGATC
TAAACTATGACAATAAAGTCTTAAACTAGACAGAATAGTTGTAAACTGAAATCAGTCCAGTTATGCTGTG
AAAAAGCATACTGGACTTTTGTTATGGCTAAAGCAAACTCTTCATTTTCTGAAGTGCAAATTGCCCGTCG
TATTAAAGAGGGGCGTGGGGTTCGAGGTCGACGGTATCGATAAGCTAGCTTAATTAGCTGAGCTTGGACT
CCTGTTGATAGATCCAGTAATGACCTCAGAACTCCATCTGGATTTGTTCAGAACGCTCGGTTGCCGCCGG
GCGTTTTTTATTGGTGAGAATCCAAGCTAGACTGCGATGAGTGGCAGGGCGGGGCGTAATTTTTTTAAGG
CAGTTATTGGTGCCCTTAAACGCCTGGGGTAATGACTCTCTAGCTTGAGGCATCAAATAAAACGAAAGGC
TCAGTCGAAAGACTGGGCCTTTCGTTTTATCTGTTGTTTGTCGGTGAACGCTCTCCTGAGTAGGACAAAT
CCGCCGCTAGGAGCTTGCGGCCCGGACGATGAGCTCGAATTGGGGATCTTGAAGTACCTATTCCGAAGTT
CCTATTCTCTAGAAAGTATAGGAACTTCAGAGCGCTTTTGAAGCTGATGCTCGAGTGCTTAAAAACTTAC
TCAATGGAATAATTCTAGATAATTCTTAGGCCACACGTTCAAGTGCAGCCACAGGATAAATTTGCACTGA
GCCTGGGTGGGATTCGGACTCGACCGCATAGCCTTCAGGAGTGAGTTTTGTGCAATACCAACCGACGACT
TGACCCTGCCAAGCGGCACCAGATTTCTTGCGTACGCGATCCCCTAAGCCAAAGGTGGCACTCAGGGGAA
GCGCAAACTGCCCTGCAACGGGAGCGTTGGCTTCATCGCTACTTTGACCCATGTCGAATCCTTCTTGTGA
ATCTATTATGGCGACAAGCAAATCGAGCTCTGACTGCCTACCCCACAACAACTATCAGAAAGCACCAGCA
CAACGGCTGCCTAACTTTGTTTTAGGGCGACTGCCCTGCTGCGTAACATCGTTGCTGCTCCATAACATCA
AACATCGACCCACGGCGTAACGCGCTTGCTGCTTGGATGCCCGAGGCATAGACTGTACAAAAAAACAGTC
ATAACAAGCCATGAAAACCGCCACTGCGCCGTTACCACCGCTGCGTTCGGTCAAGGTTCTGGACCAGTTG
CGTGAGCGCATACGCTACTTGCATTACAGTTTACGAACCGAACAGGCTTATGTCAACTGGGTTCGTGAAT
TATCCATTGCTGTTGACAAAGGGAATCAGGCTCGAGAGTTCAACAGACAGCCTTCGTTCTTATGGCCGTT
CAGGAGGAAGTTCCTATTCCGAAGTTCCTATTCTCTAGAAAGTATAGGAACTTCTTGAGAAGAGAAAAGA
AAACCGCCGATCCTGTCCACCGCATTACTGCAAGGTAGTGGACAAGACCGGCGGTCTTAAGTTTTTTGGC
TGAAACGAATGACGAAAAGGCTGTCTGAGCAAATCCAGGAGGTCGTTTTTATTAAGCACCGGTGGAGTGA
CGACCTTCAGCACGTTCGTACTGTTCAACGATGGTGTAGTCTTCGTTGTGGGAGGTGATGTCCAGTTTGA
TGTCGGTTTTGTAAGCACCCGGCAGCTGAACCGGTTTTTTAGCCATGTAGGTGGTTTTAACTTCAGCGTC
GTAGTGACCACCGTCTTTCAGTTTCAGACGCATTTTGATTTCACCTTTCAGAGCACCGTCTTCCGGGTAC
ATACGTTCGGTGGAAGCTTCCCAACCCATGGTTTTTTTCTGCATAACCGGACCGTCGGACGGGAAGTTGG
TACCACGCAGTTTAACTTTGTAGATGAACTCACCGTCTTGCAGGGAGGAGTCCTGGGTAACGGTAACAAC
ACCACCGTCTTCGAAGTTCATAACACGTTCCCATTTGAAACCTTCCGGGAAGGACAGTTTCAGGTAGTCC
GGGATGTCAGCCGGGTGTTTAACGTAAGCTTTGGAACCGTACTGGAACTGCGGGGACAGGATGTCCCAAG
CGAACGGCAGCGGACCACCTTTGGTAACTTTCAGTTTAGCGGTCTGGGTACCTTCGTACGGACGACCTTC
ACCTTCACCTTCGATTTCGAACTCGTGACCGTTAACGGAACCTTCCATACGAACTTTGAAACGCATGAAC
TCTTTGATAACGTCTTCGCTACTCGCCATGGTACCTTTCTCCTCTTTAATGAATTCAGATCTATTATACC
TAGGACTGAGCTAGCTGTCAAATTCACCACCCTGAATTGACTCTCAAACCGTATTAGCCCGGTATTTTGG
AAATAGCGGAAGCACTGACTTTTGTTATCAATAAAAAAGGCCCCCCGTTAGGGAGGCCTTATTGTTCGTC
TACTCGGAAGAGCGAGAGACAACAGAACGGTCAGCCACATGAATTCAAAAAAAAAGCACCGACTCGGTGC
CACTTTTTCAAGTTGATAACGGACTAGCCTTATTTAAACTTGCTATGCTGTTTCCAGCATAGCTCTTAAA
CAGACCGCTAAACTGAAAGTTCCACACATTATACGAGCCGGATGATTAATTGTCAACAGCTCATTTCAGA
ATATTTGCCAGAACCGGAATTCTTTCAGCTCAGTCGATAGGTAGTAGGCAAGAGTAGTCGCACCTTTGGT
CGAAAAAAAAAGCCCGCACTGTCAGGTGCGGGCTTTTTTCTGTGTTTCCCCAAAAGTAAAAACCCGCCGA
AGCGGGTTTTTACGTAAAACAGGTGAAACTGACCAGACGAGAAGGCTTTGGAGGTGATAATGGGGCTCAA
GGACCCGGGAGGCAGATAGGTAGGCATGGCCCCCATTTTCAATACAAGCAACGCATGAGAAAGCCCCCGG
AAGATCACCTTCCGGGGGCTTTTTTATTGCGCTCCGGCAATTAAAAAAGCGGCTAACCACGCCGCTTTTT
TTACGTCTGCAGAGCTCATAGGCAAGCGAATCGTGATGCCTCTTAGCCAGTACTAGTTTATGACAACTTG
ACGGCTACATCATTCACTTTTTCTTCACAACCGGCACGGAACTCGCTCGGGCTGGCCCCGGTGCATTTTT
TAAATACCCGCGAGAAATAGAGTTGATCGTCAAAACCAACATTGCGACCGACGGTGGCGATAGGCATCCG
GGTGGTGCTCAAAAGCAGCTTCGCCTGGCTGATACGTTGGTCCTCGCGCCAGCTTAAGACGCTAATCCCT
AACTGCTGGCGGAAAAGATGTGACAGACGCGACGGCGACAAGCAAACATGCTGTGCGACGCTGGCGATAT
CAAAATTGCTGTCTGCCAGGTGATCGCTGATGTACTGACAAGCCTCGCGTACCCGATTATCCATCGGTGG
ATGGAGCGACTCGTTAATCGCTTCCATGCGCCGCAGTAACAATTGCTCAAGCAGATTTATCGCCAGCAGC
TCCGAATAGCGCCCTTCCCCTTGCCCGGCGTTAATGATTTGCCCAAACAGGTCGCTGAAATGCGGCTGGT
GCGCTTCATCCGGGCGAAAGAACCCCGTATTGGCAAATATTGACGGCCAGTTAAGCCATTCATGCCAGTA
GGCGCGCGGACGAAAGTAAACCCACTGGTGATACCATTCGCGAGCCTCCGGATGACGACCGTAGTGATGA
ATCTCTCCTGGCGGGAACAGCAAAATATCACCCGGTCGGCAAACAAATTCTCGTCCCTGATTTTTCACCA
CCCCCTGACCGCGAATGGTGAGATTGAGAATATAACCTTTCATTCCCAGCGGTCGGTCGATAAAAAAATC
GAGATAACCGTTGGCCTCAATCGGCGTTAAACCCGCCACCAGATGGGCATTAAACGAGTATCCCGGCAGC
AGGGGATCATTTTGCGCTTCAGCCATACTTTTCATACTCCCGCCATTCAGAGAAGAAACCAATTGTCCAT
ATTGCATCAGACATTGCCGTCACTGCGTCTTTTACTGGCTCTTCTCGCTAACCAAACCGGTAACCCCGCT
TATTAAAAGCATTCTGTAACAAAGCGGGACCAAAGCCATGACAAAAACGCGTAACAAAAGTGTCTATAAT
CACGGCAGAAAAGTCCACATTGATTATTTGCACGGCGTCACACTTTGCTATGCAATAGCATTTTTATCCA
TAAGATTAGCGGATCCTACCTGACGCTTTTTATCGCAACTCTCTACTGTTTCTCCATACCCGTTTTTTTG
GGCTAGAAATAATTTTGTTTAACTTTAAGAAGGAGATATACATACCCATGGATAAGAAATACTCAATAGG
CTTAGCTATCGGCACAAATAGCGTCGGATGGGCGGTGATCACTGATGAATATAAGGTTCCGTCTAAAAAG
TTCAAGGTTCTGGGAAATACAGACCGCCACAGTATCAAAAAAAATCTTATAGGGGCTCTTTTATTTGACA
GTGGAGAGACAGCGGAAGCGACTCGTCTCAAACGGACAGCTCGTAGAAGGTATACACGTCGGAAGAATCG
TATTTGTTATCTACAGGAGATTTTTTCAAATGAGATGGCGAAAGTAGATGATAGTTTCTTTCATCGACTT
GAAGAGTCTTTTTTGGTGGAAGAAGACAAGAAGCATGAACGTCATCCTATTTTTGGAAATATAGTAGATG
AAGTTGCTTATCATGAGAAATATCCAACTATCTATCATCTGCGAAAAAAATTGGTAGATTCTACTGATAA
AGCGGATTTGCGCTTAATCTATTTGGCCTTAGCGCATATGATTAAGTTTCGTGGTCATTTTTTGATTGAG
GGAGATTTAAATCCTGATAATAGTGATGTGGACAAACTATTTATCCAGTTGGTACAAACCTACAATCAAT
TATTTGAAGAAAACCCTATTAACGCAAGTGGAGTAGATGCTAAAGCGATTCTTTCTGCACGATTGAGTAA
ATCAAGACGATTAGAAAATCTCATTGCTCAGCTCCCCGGTGAGAAGAAAAATGGCTTATTTGGGAATCTC
ATTGCTTTGTCATTGGGTTTGACCCCTAATTTTAAATCAAATTTTGATTTGGCAGAAGATGCTAAATTAC
AGCTTTCAAAAGATACTTACGATGATGATTTAGATAATTTATTGGCGCAAATTGGAGATCAATATGCTGA
TTTGTTTTTGGCAGCTAAGAATTTATCAGATGCTATTTTACTTTCAGATATCCTAAGAGTAAATACTGAA
ATAACTAAGGCTCCCCTATCAGCTTCAATGATTAAACGCTACGATGAACATCATCAAGACTTGACTCTTT
TAAAAGCTTTAGTTCGACAACAACTTCCAGAAAAGTATAAAGAAATCTTTTTTGATCAATCAAAAAACGG
ATATGCAGGTTATATTGATGGGGGAGCTAGCCAAGAAGAATTTTATAAATTTATCAAACCAATTTTAGAA
AAAATGGATGGTACTGAGGAATTATTGGTGAAACTAAATCGTGAAGATTTGCTGCGCAAGCAACGGACCT
TTGACAACGGCTCTATTCCCCATCAAATTCACTTGGGTGAGCTGCATGCTATTTTGAGAAGACAAGAAGA
CTTTTATCCATTTTTAAAAGACAATCGTGAGAAGATTGAAAAAATCTTGACTTTTCGAATCCCTTATTAT
GTTGGTCCATTGGCGCGTGGCAATAGTCGTTTTGCATGGATGACTCGGAAGTCTGAAGAAACAATTACCC
CATGGAATTTTGAAGAAGTTGTCGATAAAGGTGCTTCAGCTCAATCATTTATTGAACGCATGACAAACTT
TGATAAAAATCTTCCAAATGAAAAAGTACTACCAAAACATAGTTTGCTTTATGAGTATTTTACGGTTTAT
AACGAATTGACAAAGGTCAAATATGTTACTGAAGGAATGCGAAAACCAGCATTTCTTTCAGGTGAACAGA
AGAAAGCCATTGTTGATTTACTCTTCAAAACAAATCGAAAAGTAACCGTTAAGCAATTAAAAGAAGATTA
TTTCAAAAAAATAGAATGTTTTGATAGTGTTGAAATTTCAGGAGTTGAAGATAGATTTAATGCTTCATTA
GGTACCTACCATGATTTGCTAAAAATTATTAAAGATAAAGATTTTTTGGATAATGAAGAAAATGAAGATA
TCTTAGAGGATATTGTTTTAACATTGACCTTATTTGAAGATAGGGAGATGATTGAGGAAAGACTTAAAAC
ATATGCTCACCTCTTTGATGATAAGGTGATGAAACAGCTTAAACGTCGCCGTTATACTGGTTGGGGACGT
TTGTCTCGAAAATTGATTAATGGTATTAGGGATAAGCAATCTGGCAAAACAATATTAGATTTTTTGAAAT
CAGATGGTTTTGCCAATCGCAATTTTATGCAGCTGATCCATGATGATAGTTTGACATTTAAAGAAGACAT
TCAAAAAGCACAAGTGTCTGGACAAGGCGATAGTTTACATGAACATATTGCAAATTTAGCTGGTAGCCCT
GCTATTAAAAAAGGTATTTTACAGACTGTAAAAGTTGTTGATGAATTGGTCAAAGTAATGGGGCGGCATA
AGCCAGAAAATATCGTTATTGAAATGGCACGTGAAAATCAGACAACTCAAAAGGGCCAGAAAAATTCGCG
AGAGCGTATGAAACGAATCGAAGAAGGTATCAAAGAATTAGGAAGTCAGATTCTTAAAGAGCATCCTGTT
GAAAATACTCAATTGCAAAATGAAAAGCTCTATCTCTATTATCTCCAAAATGGAAGAGACATGTATGTGG
ACCAAGAATTAGATATTAATCGTTTAAGTGATTATGATGTCGATGCCATTGTTCCACAAAGTTTCCTTAA
AGACGATTCAATAGACAATAAGGTCTTAACGCGTTCTGATAAAAATCGTGGTAAATCGGATAACGTTCCA
AGTGAAGAAGTAGTCAAAAAGATGAAAAACTATTGGAGACAACTTCTAAACGCCAAGTTAATCACTCAAC
GTAAGTTTGATAATTTAACGAAAGCTGAACGTGGAGGTTTGAGTGAACTTGATAAAGCTGGTTTTATCAA
ACGCCAATTGGTTGAAACTCGCCAAATCACTAAGCATGTGGCACAAATTTTGGATAGTCGCATGAATACT
AAATACGATGAAAATGATAAACTTATTCGAGAGGTTAAAGTGATTACCTTAAAATCTAAATTAGTTTCTG
ACTTCCGAAAAGATTTCCAATTCTATAAAGTACGTGAGATTAACAATTACCATCATGCCCATGATGCGTA
TCTAAATGCCGTCGTTGGAACTGCTTTGATTAAGAAATATCCAAAACTTGAATCGGAGTTTGTCTATGGT
GATTATAAAGTTTATGATGTTCGTAAAATGATTGCTAAGTCTGAGCAAGAAATAGGCAAAGCAACCGCAA
AATATTTCTTTTACTCTAATATCATGAACTTCTTCAAAACAGAAATTACACTTGCAAATGGAGAGATTCG
CAAACGCCCTCTAATCGAAACTAATGGGGAAACTGGAGAAATTGTCTGGGATAAAGGGCGAGATTTTGCC
ACAGTGCGCAAAGTATTGTCCATGCCCCAAGTCAATATTGTCAAGAAAACAGAAGTACAGACAGGCGGAT
TCTCCAAGGAGTCAATTTTACCAAAAAGAAATTCGGACAAGCTTATTGCTCGTAAAAAAGACTGGGATCC
AAAAAAATATGGTGGTTTTGATAGTCCAACGGTAGCTTATTCAGTCCTAGTGGTTGCTAAGGTGGAAAAA
GGGAAATCGAAGAAGTTAAAATCCGTTAAAGAGTTACTAGGGATCACAATTATGGAAAGAAGTTCCTTTG
AAAAAAATCCGATTGACTTTTTAGAAGCTAAAGGATATAAGGAAGTTAAAAAAGACTTAATCATTAAACT
ACCTAAATATAGTCTTTTTGAGTTAGAAAACGGTCGTAAACGGATGCTGGCTAGTGCCGGAGAATTACAA
AAAGGAAATGAGCTGGCTCTGCCAAGCAAATATGTGAATTTTTTATATTTAGCTAGTCATTATGAAAAGT
TGAAGGGTAGTCCAGAAGATAACGAACAAAAACAATTGTTTGTGGAGCAGCATAAGCATTATTTAGATGA
GATTATTGAGCAAATCAGTGAATTTTCTAAGCGTGTTATTTTAGCAGATGCCAATTTAGATAAAGTTCTT
AGTGCATATAACAAACATAGAGACAAACCAATACGTGAACAAGCAGAAAATATTATTCATTTATTTACGT
TGACGAATCTTGGAGCTCCCGCTGCTTTTAAATATTTTGATACAACAATTGATCGTAAACGATATACGTC
TACAAAAGAAGTTTTAGATGCCACTCTTATCCATCAATCCATCACTGGTCTTTATGAAACACGCATTGAT
TTGAGTCAGCTAGGAGGTGACGCGGCCGCGGAGCAGAAACTCATCTCTGAAGAAGATCTGGAACAAAAGT
TGATTTCAGAAGAAGATCTGGAACAGAAGCTCATCTCTGAGGAAGATCTGTAATAAGGCGCGCCTCCTTA
ATGGGACTTGCAGCCTCGGTACCAAATTCCAGAAAAGACACCCGAAAGGGTGTTTTTTCGTTTTGGTCCC
ACAGAATGAGCATCATGGCACTAGTCGACATCGGAGAAGAGTACGGCTCTTTTAACCGCCTCAAGAACCA
GATAAGTGAAATCTAGTTCCAAACTATTTTGTCATTTTTAATTTTCGTATTAGCTTACGACGCTACACCC
AGTTCCCATCTATTTTGTCACTCTTCCCTAAATAATCCTTAAAAACTCCATTTCCACCCCTCCCAGTTCC
CAACTATTTTGTCCGCCCACAGCGGGGCATTTTTCTTCCTGTTATGTTTGGGCGCTGCATTAATGAATCG
GCCAACGCGCGGGGAGAGGCGGTTTGCGTATTGGGCGCTCTTCCGCTTCCTCGCTCACTGACCCGCTGCG
CTCGGTCGTTCGGCTGCGGCGAGCGGTATCAGAGCTTATCGGCCAGCCTCGCAGAGCAGGATTCCCGTTG
AGCACCGCCAGGTGCGAATAAGGGACAGTGAAGAAGGAACACCCGCTCGCGGGTGGGCCTACTTCACCTA
TCCTGCCCGGCTGACGCCGTTGGATACACCAAGGAAAGTCTACACGAACCCTTTGGCAAAATCCTGTATA
TCGTGCGAAAAAGGATGGATATACCGAAAAAATCGCTATAATGACCCCGAAGCAGGGTTATGCAGCGGAA
AGTATACCTTAAGGAATCCCCTGATAACGCAGGAAAGAACATGTGAGCAAAAGGCCAGCAAAAGGCCAGG
AACCGTAAAAAGGCCGCACTCCCTGCCTCTGTCATCACGATACTGTGATGCCATGGCTAATTCCCATGTC
AGCCGTTAAGTGTTCCTGTGTCACTCAAAATTGCTTTGAGAGGCTCTAAGGGCTTCTCAGTGCGTTACAT
CCCTGGCTTGTTGTCCACAACCGTTAAACCTTAAAAGCTTTAAAAGCCTTATATATTCTTTTTTTTCTTA
TAAAACTTAAAACCTTAGAGGCTATTTAAGTTGCTGATTTATATTAATTTTATTGTTCAAACATGAGAGC
TTAGTACGTGAAACATGAGAGCTTAGTACGTTAGCCATGAGAGCTTAGTACGTTAGCCATGAGGGTTTAG
TTCGTTAAACATGAGAGCTTAGTACGTTAAACATGAGAGCTTAGTACGTGAAACATGAGAGCTTAGTACG
TACTATCAACAGGTTGAACTGCTGATCTTCAGATCCTCTACGCCGGACGCATCGTGGCCGGATCTTGCGG
CCGCAAAAATTAAAAATGAAGTTTTAAATCAATCTAAAGTATATATGAGTAAACTTGGTCTGACAGTTAC
CAATGCTTAATCAGTGAGGCACCAATAACTGCCTTTGATCTTTTCTACGGGGTCTGACGCTCAGTGGAAC
GAAAACTCACGTTAAGGGATTTTGGTCATGAGATTATCAAAAAGGATCTTCACCTAGATCCTTTTAAA
